>Addgene plasmid #89686 | pCAG-mRuby2 | depositor full sequence | sequence record 173808 | pCAG-mRuby2 sequence 5523 bps
TTACCAATGCTTAATCAGTGAGGCACCTATCTCAGCGATCTGTCTATTTCGTTCATCCATAGTTGCCTGA
CTCCCCGTCGTGTAGATAACTACGATACGGGAGGGCTTACCATCTGGCCCCAGTGCTGCAATGATACCGC
GAGACCCACGCTCACCGGCTCCAGATTTATCAGCAATAAACCAGCCAGCCGGAAGGGCCGAGCGCAGAAG
TGGTCCTGCAACTTTATCCGCCTCCATCCAGTCTATTAATTGTTGCCGGGAAGCTAGAGTAAGTAGTTCG
CCAGTTAATAGTTTGCGCAACGTTGTTGCCATTGCTACAGGCATCGTGGTGTCACGCTCGTCGTTTGGTA
TGGCTTCATTCAGCTCCGGTTCCCAACGATCAAGGCGAGTTACATGATCCCCCATGTTGTGCAAAAAAGC
GGTTAGCTCCTTCGGTCCTCCGATCGTTGTCAGAAGTAAGTTGGCCGCAGTGTTATCACTCATGGTTATG
GCAGCACTGCATAATTCTCTTACTGTCATGCCATCCGTAAGATGCTTTTCTGTGACTGGTGAGTACTCAA
CCAAGTCATTCTGAGAATAGTGTATGCGGCGACCGAGTTGCTCTTGCCCGGCGTCAATACGGGATAATAC
CGCGCCACATAGCAGAACTTTAAAAGTGCTCATCATTGGAAAACGTTCTTCGGGGCGAAAACTCTCAAGG
ATCTTACCGCTGTTGAGATCCAGTTCGATGTAACCCACTCGTGCACCCAACTGATCTTCAGCATCTTTTA
CTTTCACCAGCGTTTCTGGGTGAGCAAAAACAGGAAGGCAAAATGCCGCAAAAAAGGGAATAAGGGCGAC
ACGGAAATGTTGAATACTCATACTCTTCCTTTTTCAATATTATTGAAGCATTTATCAGGGTTATTGTCTC
ATGAGCGGATACATATTTGAATGTATTTAGAAAAATAAACAAATAGGGGTTCCGCGCACATTTCCCCGAA
AAGTGCCACCTGGGTCGACATTGATTATTGACTAGTTATTAATAGTAATCAATTACGGGGTCATTAGTTC
ATAGCCCATATATGGAGTTCCGCGTTACATAACTTACGGTAAATGGCCCGCCTGGCTGACCGCCCAACGA
CCCCCGCCCATTGACGTCAATAATGACGTATGTTCCCATAGTAACGCCAATAGGGACTTTCCATTGACGT
CAATGGGTGGAGTATTTACGGTAAACTGCCCACTTGGCAGTACATCAAGTGTATCATATGCCAAGTACGC
CCCCTATTGACGTCAATGACGGTAAATGGCCCGCCTGGCATTATGCCCAGTACATGACCTTATGGGACTT
TCCTACTTGGCAGTACATCTACGTATTAGTCATCGCTATTACCATGGTCGAGGTGAGCCCCACGTTCTGC
TTCACTCTCCCCATCTCCCCCCCCTCCCCACCCCCAATTTTGTATTTATTTATTTTTTAATTATTTTGTG
CAGCGATGGGGGCGGGGGGGGGGGGGGCGCGCGCCAGGCGGGGCGGGGCGGGGCGAGGGGCGGGGCGGGG
CGAGGCGGAAAGGTGCGGCGGCAGCCAATCAGAGCGGCGCGCTCCGAAAGTTTCCTTTTATGGCGAGGCG
GCGGCGGCGGCGGCCCTATAAAAAGCGAAGCGCGCGGCGGGCGGGAGTCGCTGCGTTGCCTTCGCCCCGT
GCCCCGCTCCGCGCCGCCTCGCGCCGCCCGCCCCGGCTCTGACTGACCGCGTTACTCCCACAGGTGAGCG
GGCGGGACGGCCCTTCTCCTCCGGGCTGTAATTAGCGCTTGGTTTAATGACGGCTCGTTTCTTTTCTGTG
GCTGCGTGAAAGCCTTAAAGGGCTCCGGGAGGGCCCTTTGTGCGGGGGGGAGCGGCTCGGGGGGTGCGTG
CGTGTGTGTGTGCGTGGGGAGCGCCGCGTGCGGCTCCGCGCTGCCCGGCGGCTGTGAGCGCTGCGGGCGC
GGCGCGGGGCTTTGTGCGCTCCGCAGTGTGCGCGAGGGGAGCGCGGCCGGGGGCGGTGCCCCGCGGTGCG
GGGGGGGCTGCGAGGGGAACAAAGGCTGCGTGCGGGGTGTGTGCGTGGGGGGGTGAGCAGGGGGTGTGGG
CGCGGCGGTCGGGCTGTAACCCCCCCCTGCACCCCCCTCCCCGAGTTGCTGAGCACGGCCCGGCTTCGGG
TGCGGGGCTCCGTACGGGGCGTGGCGCGGGGCTCGCCGTGCCGGGCGGGGGGTGGCGGCAGGTGGGGGTG
CCGGGCGGGGCGGGGCCGCCTCGGGCCGGGGAGGGCTCGGGGGAGGGGCGCGGCGGCCCCCGGAGCGCCG
GCGGCTGTCGAGGCGCGGCGAGCCGCAGCCATTGCCTTTTATGGTAATCGTGCGAGAGGGCGCAGGGACT
TCCTTTGTCCCAAATCTGTGCGGAGCCGAAATCTGGGAGGCGCCGCCGCACCCCCTCTAGCGGGCGCGGG
GCGAAGCGGTGCGGCGCCGGCAGGAAGGAAATGGGCGGGGAGGGCCTTCGTGCGTCGCCGCGCCGCCGTC
CCCTTCTCCCTCTCCAGCCTCGGGGCTGTCCGCGGGGGGACGGCTGCCTTCGGGGGGGACGGGGCAGGGC
GGGGTTCGGCTTCTGGCGTGTGACCGGCGGCTCTAGAGCCTCTGCTAACCATGTTCATGCCTTCTTCTTT
TTCCTACAGCTCCTGGGCAACGTGCTGGTTATTGTGCTGTCTCATCATTTTGGCAAAGAATTGATTAATT
CGAGCGAACGCGTACCGGTGCCGCCACCATGGTGTCTAAGGGCGAAGAGCTGATCAAGGAAAATATGCGT
ATGAAGGTGGTCATGGAAGGTTCGGTCAACGGCCACCAATTCAAATGCACAGGTGAAGGAGAAGGCAATC
CGTACATGGGAACTCAAACCATGAGGATCAAAGTCATCGAGGGAGGACCCCTGCCATTTGCCTTTGACAT
TCTTGCCACGTCGTTCATGTATGGCAGCCGTACTTTTATCAAGTACCCGAAAGGCATTCCTGATTTCTTT
AAACAGTCCTTTCCTGAGGGTTTTACTTGGGAAAGAGTTACGAGATACGAAGATGGTGGAGTCGTCACCG
TCATGCAGGACACCAGCCTTGAGGATGGCTGTCTCGTTTACCACGTCCAAGTCAGAGGGGTAAACTTTCC
CTCCAATGGTCCCGTGATGCAGAAGAAGACCAAGGGTTGGGAGCCTAATACAGAGATGATGTATCCAGCA
GATGGTGGTCTGAGGGGATACACTCATATGGCACTGAAAGTTGATGGTGGTGGCCATCTGTCTTGCTCTT
TCGTAACAACTTACAGGTCAAAAAAGACCGTCGGGAACATCAAGATGCCCGGTATCCATGCCGTTGATCA
CCGCCTGGAAAGGTTAGAGGAAAGTGACAATGAAATGTTCGTAGTACAACGCGAACACGCAGTTGCCAAG
TTCGCCGGGCTTGGTGGTGGGATGGACGAGCTGTACAAGTAAGCGGCCGCACTCCTCAGGTGCAGGCTGC
CTATCAGAAGGTGGTGGCTGGTGTGGCCAATGCCCTGGCTCACAAATACCACTGAGATCTTTTTCCCTCT
GCCAAAAATTATGGGGACATCATGAAGCCCCTTGAGCATCTGACTTCTGGCTAATAAAGGAAATTTATTT
TCATTGCAATAGTGTGTTGGAATTTTTTGTGTCTCTCACTCGGAAGGACATATGGGAGGGCAAATCATTT
AAAACATCAGAATGAGTATTTGGTTTAGAGTTTGGCAACATATGCCCATATGCTGGCTGCCATGAACAAA
GGTTGGCTATAAAGAGGTCATCAGTATATGAAACAGCCCCCTGCTGTCCATTCCTTATTCCATAGAAAAG
CCTTGACTTGAGGTTAGATTTTTTTTATATTTTGTTTTGTGTTATTTTTTTCTTTAACATCCCTAAAATT
TTCCTTACATGTTTTACTAGCCAGATTTTTCCTCCTCTCCTGACTACTCCCAGTCATAGCTGTCCCTCTT
CTCTTATGGAGATCCCTCGACCTGCAGCCCAAGCTTGGCGTAATCATGGTCATAGCTGTTTCCTGTGTGA
AATTGTTATCCGCTCACAATTCCACACAACATACGAGCCGGAAGCATAAAGTGTAAAGCCTGGGGTGCCT
AATGAGTGAGCTAACTCACATTAATTGCGTTGCGCTCACTGCCCGCTTTCCAGTCGGGAAACCTGTCGTG
CCAGCGGATCCGCATCTCAATTAGTCAGCAACCATAGTCCCGCCCCTAACTCCGCCCAGTTCCGCCCATT
CTCCGCCCCATGGCTGACTAATTTTTTTTATTTATGCAGAGGCCGAGGCCGCCTCGGCCTCTGAGCTATT
CCAGAAGTAGTGAGGAGGCTTTTTTGGAGGCCTAGGCTTTTGCAAAAAGCTAACTTGTTTATTGCAGCTT
ATAATGGTTACAAATAAAGCAATAGCATCACAAATTTCACAAATAAAGCATTTTTTTCACTGCATTCTAG
TTGTGGTTTGTCCAAACTCATCAATGTATCTTATCATGTCTGGATCCGCTGCATTAATGAATCGGCCAAC
GCGCGGGGAGAGGCGGTTTGCGTATTGGGCGCTCTTCCGCTTCCTCGCTCACTGACTCGCTGCGCTCGGT
CGTTCGGCTGCGGCGAGCGGTATCAGCTCACTCAAAGGCGGTAATACGGTTATCCACAGAATCAGGGGAT
AACGCAGGAAAGAACATGTGAGCAAAAGGCCAGCAAAAGGCCAGGAACCGTAAAAAGGCCGCGTTGCTGG
CGTTTTTCCATAGGCTCCGCCCCCCTGACGAGCATCACAAAAATCGACGCTCAAGTCAGAGGTGGCGAAA
CCCGACAGGACTATAAAGATACCAGGCGTTTCCCCCTGGAAGCTCCCTCGTGCGCTCTCCTGTTCCGACC
CTGCCGCTTACCGGATACCTGTCCGCCTTTCTCCCTTCGGGAAGCGTGGCGCTTTCTCATAGCTCACGCT
GTAGGTATCTCAGTTCGGTGTAGGTCGTTCGCTCCAAGCTGGGCTGTGTGCACGAACCCCCCGTTCAGCC
CGACCGCTGCGCCTTATCCGGTAACTATCGTCTTGAGTCCAACCCGGTAAGACACGACTTATCGCCACTG
GCAGCAGCCACTGGTAACAGGATTAGCAGAGCGAGGTATGTAGGCGGTGCTACAGAGTTCTTGAAGTGGT
GGCCTAACTACGGCTACACTAGAAGAACAGTATTTGGTATCTGCGCTCTGCTGAAGCCAGTTACCTTCGG
AAAAAGAGTTGGTAGCTCTTGATCCGGCAAACAAACCACCGCTGGTAGCGGTGGTTTTTTTGTTTGCAAG
CAGCAGATTACGCGCAGAAAAAAAGGATCTCAAGAAGATCCTTTGATCTTTTCTACGGGGTCTGACGCTC
AGTGGAACGAAAACTCACGTTAAGGGATTTTGGTCATGAGATTATCAAAAAGGATCTTCACCTAGATCCT
TTTAAATTAAAAATGAAGTTTTAAATCAATCTAAAGTATATATGAGTAAACTTGGTCTGACAG
Features (pLannotate 1.2.2; 17 found; start..end, strand, type, name):
      1..861     -  CDS            AmpR: β-lactamase; bla; confers resistance to ampicillin, carbenicillin, and related antibiotics
    862..966     -  promoter       AmpR promoter: bla
    997..1376    +  enhancer       CMV enhancer: human cytomegalovirus immediate early enhancer
   1378..1653    +  promoter       chicken β-actin promoter: No description available
   1654..2669    +  intron         chimeric intron: chimera between introns from chicken β-actin and rabbit β-globin
   2759..3469    +  CDS            mRuby2: mRuby2 is a basic (constitutively fluorescent) red fluorescent protein published in 2012, derived from Entacmaea quadricolor. It has moderate acid sensitivity.
   3481..3552    +  CDS            HBB (fragment): HBB_PONPY - Experimental evidence at transcript level: Swiss-Prot protein existence level 2. Involved in oxygen transport from the lung to the various peripheral tissues. From Pongo pygmaeus (Bornean orangutan).
   3623..3678    +  polyA_signal   β-globin poly(A) signal: rabbit β-globin polyadenylation signal (Gil and Proudfoot, 1987)
   4063..4079    -  protein_bind   lac operator: The lac repressor binds to the lac operator to inhibit transcription in E. coli. This inhibition can be relieved by adding lactose or isopropyl-β-D-thiogalactopyranoside (IPTG). lac repressor encoded by lacI
   4087..4117    -  promoter       lac promoter: promoter for the E. coli lac operon
   4132..4153    -  protein_bind   CAP binding site: CAP binding activates transcription in the presence of cAMP. E. coli catabolite activator protein
   4166..4205    -  CDS            lacI (fragment): lac repressor; lacI; The lac repressor binds to the lac operator to inhibit transcription in E. coli. This inhibition can be relieved by adding lactose or isopropyl-β-D-thiogalactopyranoside (IPTG).
   4212..4234    +  promoter       SV40 promoter (fragment): SV40 enhancer and early promoter
   4238..4372    +  rep_origin     SV40 ori: SV40 origin of replication
   4392..4526    +  polyA_signal   SV40 poly(A) signal: SV40 polyadenylation signal
   4528..4582    -  CDS            lacI (fragment): lac repressor; lacI; The lac repressor binds to the lac operator to inhibit transcription in E. coli. This inhibition can be relieved by adding lactose or isopropyl-β-D-thiogalactopyranoside (IPTG).
   4765..5353    -  rep_origin     ori: high-copy-number ColE1/pMB1/pBR322/pUC origin of replication
