[The description below was written by a language model from this plasmid's Addgene catalogue record and pLannotate feature annotations shown in this document.]
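Description:
pCAG-mRuby2 is a 5,523 bp mammalian expression plasmid built on the pCAGGS backbone and classified for mammalian expression and synthetic biology work. It is maintained in E. coli as a high-copy plasmid through a ColE1/pUC-type origin of replication, with selection by ampicillin through a β-lactamase (AmpR) gene driven by its native bla promoter.

The payload is a single constitutive expression cassette. The composite CAG promoter is annotated in its three standard parts: the human cytomegalovirus immediate-early enhancer, the chicken β-actin promoter, and a chimeric chicken β-actin/rabbit β-globin intron, which together give strong, broadly active transcription in mammalian cells. Downstream lies the coding sequence for mRuby2, a constitutively fluorescent red protein derived from Entacmaea quadricolor, with no fusion tags annotated. Transcripts are terminated by the rabbit β-globin polyadenylation signal. The short β-globin coding fragment flagged just upstream of it most likely reflects residual globin 3′ sequence carried in the pCAGGS backbone rather than an expressed product.

The remaining features are backbone remnants: lac promoter, operator and CAP site elements, small lacI fragments, an SV40 promoter fragment, an SV40 poly(A) signal, and an SV40 origin that can support episomal replication in cells expressing large T antigen. No mammalian selection marker is annotated, so the plasmid is suited mainly to transient transfection. It was deposited alongside work on multi-input, multi-output genetic circuits in mammalian cells. The record gives its purpose only as CAG-driven mRuby2 expression, which is consistent with use as a red fluorescent reporter, transfection marker or control, although that specific role is not stated.
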