Addgene plasmid #89686: pCAG-mRuby2
Purpose: pCAG promoter driving mRuby2
Depositing lab: Wilson Wong. Depositing organization: Boston University Main Campus. Publication: Large-scale design of robust genetic circuits with multiple inputs and outputs for mammalian cells. Weinberg BH, Pham NT, Caraballo LD, Lozanoski T, Engel A, Bhatia S, Wong WW. Nat Biotechnol. 2017 Mar 27. doi: 10.1038/nbt.3805. PubMed 28346402.
Backbone
  Vector backbone: pCAGGS
  Vector type: Mammalian Expression, Synthetic Biology
Growth in bacteria
  Bacterial resistance: Ampicillin, 100 μg/mL
  Growth temperature: 37°C
  Growth strain: NEB Stable
  Copy number: High Copy
Gene/Insert
  Gene/Insert name: mRuby2
  Species: Synthetic
Terms and licenses: Academic/Nonprofit Terms; Industry Terms: Not Available to Industry
How to cite: pCAG-mRuby2 was a gift from Wilson Wong (Addgene plasmid # 89686 ; http://n2t.net/addgene:89686 ; RRID:Addgene_89686)
