>Addgene plasmid #89686 | pCAG-mRuby2 | addgene partial sequence | sequence record 177136 | Addgene Partial NGS Result
TGCACCCCCCTCCCCGAGTTGCTGAGCACGGCCCGGCTTCGGGTGCGGGGCTCCGTACGGGGCGTGGCGC
GGGGCTCGCCGTGCCGGGCGGGGGGTGGCGGCAGGTGGGGGTGCCGGGCGGGGCGGGGCCGCCTCGGGCC
GGGGAGGGCTCGGGGGAGGGGCGCGGCGGCCCCCGGAGCGCCGGCGGCTGTCGAGGCGCGGCGAGCCGCA
GCCATTGCCTTTTATGGTAATCGTGCGAGAGGGCGCAGGGACTTCCTTTGTCCCAAATCTGTGCGGAGCC
GAAATCTGGGAGGCGCCGCCGCACCCCCTCTAGCGGGCGCGGGGCGAAGCGGTGCGGCGCCGGCAGGAAG
GAAATGGGCGGGGAGGGCCTTCGTGCGTCGCCGCGCCGCCGTCCCCTTCTCCCTCTCCAGCCTCGGGGCT
GTCCGCGGGGGGACGGCTGCCTTCGGGGGGGACGGGGCAGGGCGGGGTTCGGCTTCTGGCGTGTGACCGG
CGGCTCTAGAGCCTCTGCTAACCATGTTCATGCCTTCTTCTTTTTCCTACAGCTCCTGGGCAACGTGCTG
GTTATTGTGCTGTCTCATCATTTTGGCAAAGAATTGATTAATTCGAGCGAACGCGTACCGGTGCCGCCAC
CATGGTGTCTAAGGGCGAAGAGCTGATCAAGGAAAATATGCGTATGAAGGTGGTCATGGAAGGTTCGGTC
AACGGCCACCAATTCAAATGCACAGGTGAAGGAGAAGGCAATCCGTACATGGGAACTCAAACCATGAGGA
TCAAAGTCATCGAGGGAGGACCCCTGCCATTTGCCTTTGACATTCTTGCCACGTCGTTCATGTATGGCAG
CCGTACTTTTATCAAGTACCCGAAAGGCATTCCTGATTTCTTTAAACAGTCCTTTCCTGAGGGTTTTACT
TGGGAAAGAGTTACGAGATACGAAGATGGTGGAGTCGTCACCGTCATGCAGGACACCAGCCTTGAGGATG
GCTGTCTCGTTTACCACGTCCAAGTCAGAGGGGTAAACTTTCCCTCCAATGGTCCCGTGATGCAGAAGAA
GACCAAGGGTTGGGAGCCTAATACAGAGATGATGTATCCAGCAGATGGTGGTCTGAGGGGATACACTCAT
ATGGCACTGAAAGTTGATGGTGGTGGCCATCTGTCTTGCTCTTTCGTAACAACTTACAGGTCAAAAAAGA
CCGTCGGGAACATCAAGATGCCCGGTATCCATGCCGTTGATCACCGCCTGGAAAGGTTAGAGGAAAGTGA
CAATGAAATGTTCGTAGTACAACGCGAACACGCAGTTGCCAAGTTCGCCGGGCTTGGTGGTGGGATGGAC
GAGCTGTACAAGTAAGCGGCCGCACTCCTCAGGTGCAGGCTGCCTATCAGAAGGTGGTGGCTGGTGTGGC
CAATGCCCTGGCTCACAAATACCACTGAGATCTTTTTCCCTCTGCCAAAAATTATGGGGACATCATGAAG
CCCCTTGAGCATCTGACTTCTGGCTAATAAAGGAAATTTATTTTCATTGCAATAGTGTGTTGGAATTTTT
TGTGTCTCTCACTCGGAAGGACATATGGGAGGGCAAATCATTTAAAACATCAGAATGAGTATTTGGTTTA
GAGTTTGGCAACATATGCCCATATGCTGGCTGCCATGAACAAAGGTTGGCTATAAAGAGGTCATCAGTAT
ATGAAACAGCCCCCTGCTGTCCATTCCTTATTCCATAGAAAAGCCTTGACTTGAGGTTAGATTTTTTTTA
TATTTTGTTTTGTGTTATTTTTTTCTTTAACATCCCTAAAATTTTCCTTACATGTTTTACTAGCCAGATT
TTTCCTCCTCTCCTGACTACTCCCAGTCATAGCTGTCCCTCTTCTCTTATGGAGATCCCTCGACCTGCAG
CCCAAGCTTGGCGTAATCATGGTCATAGCTGTTTCCTGTGTGAAATTGTTATCCGCTCACAATTCCACAC
AACATACGAGCCGGAAGCATAAAGTGTAAAGCCTGGGGTGCCTAATGAGTGAGCTAACTCACATTAATTG
CGTTGCGCTCACTGCCCGCTTTCCAGTCGGGAAACCTGTCGTGCCAGCGGATCCGCATCTCAATTAGTCA
GCAACCATAGTCCCGCCCCTAACTCCGCCCAGTTCCGCCCATTCTCCGCCCCATGGCTGACTAATTTTTT
TTATTTATGCAGAGGCCGAGGCCGCCTCGGCCTCTGAGCTATTCCAGAAGTAGTGAGGAGGCTTTTTTGG
AGGCCTAGGCTTTTGCAAAAAGCTAACTTGTTTATTGCAGCTTATAATGGTTACAAATAAAGCAATAGCA
TCACAAATTTCACAAATAAAGCATTTTTTTCACTGCATTCTAGTTGTGGTTTGTCCAAACTCATCAATGT
ATCTTATCATGTCTGGATCCGCTGCATTAATGAATCGGCCAACGCGCGGGGAGAGGCGGTTTGCGTATTG
GGCGCTCTTCCGCTTCCTCGCTCACTGACTCGCTGCGCTCGGTCGTTCGGCTGCGGCGAGCGGTATCAGC
TCACTCAAAGGCGGTAATACGGTTATCCACAGAATCAGGGGATAACGCAGGAAAGAACATGTGAGCAAAA
GGCCAGCAAAAGGCCAGGAACCGTAAAAAGGCCGCGTTGCTGGCGTTTTTCCATAGGCTCCGCCCCCCTG
ACGAGCATCACAAAAATCGACGCTCAAGTCAGAGGTGGCGAAACCCGACAGGACTATAAAGATACCAGGC
GTTTCCCCCTGGAAGCTCCCTCGTGCGCTCTCCTGTTCCGACCCTGCCGCTTACCGGATACCTGTCCGCC
TTTCTCCCTTCGGGAAGCGTGGCGCTTTCTCATAGCTCACGCTGTAGGTATCTCAGTTCGGTGTAGGTCG
TTCGCTCCAAGCTGGGCTGTGTGCACGAACCCCCCGTTCAGCCCGACCGCTGCGCCTTATCCGGTAACTA
TCGTCTTGAGTCCAACCCGGTAAGACACGACTTATCGCCACTGGCAGCAGCCACTGGTAACAGGATTAGC
AGAGCGAGGTATGTAGGCGGTGCTACAGAGTTCTTGAAGTGGTGGCCTAACTACGGCTACACTAGAAGAA
CAGTATTTGGTATCTGCGCTCTGCTGAAGCCAGTTACCTTCGGAAAAAGAGTTGGTAGCTCTTGATCCGG
CAAACAAACCACCGCTGGTAGCGGTGGTTTTTTTGTTTGCAAGCAGCAGATTACGCGCAGAAAAAAAGGA
TCTCAAGAAGATCCTTTGATCTTTTCTACGGGGTCTGACGCTCAGTGGAACGAAAACTCACGTTAAGGGA
TTTTGGTCATGAGATTATCAAAAAGGATCTTCACCTAGATCCTTTTAAATTAAAAATGAAGTTTTAAATC
AATCTAAAGTATATATGAGTAAACTTGGTCTGACAGTTACCAATGCTTAATCAGTGAGGCACCTATCTCA
GCGATCTGTCTATTTCGTTCATCCATAGTTGCCTGACTCCCCGTCGTGTAGATAACTACGATACGGGAGG
GCTTACCATCTGGCCCCAGTGCTGCAATGATACCGCGAGACCCACGCTCACCGGCTCCAGATTTATCAGC
AATAAACCAGCCAGCCGGAAGGGCCGAGCGCAGAAGTGGTCCTGCAACTTTATCCGCCTCCATCCAGTCT
ATTAATTGTTGCCGGGAAGCTAGAGTAAGTAGTTCGCCAGTTAATAGTTTGCGCAACGTTGTTGCCATTG
CTACAGGCATCGTGGTGTCACGCTCGTCGTTTGGTATGGCTTCATTCAGCTCCGGTTCCCAACGATCAAG
GCGAGTTACATGATCCCCCATGTTGTGCAAAAAAGCGGTTAGCTCCTTCGGTCCTCCGATCGTTGTCAGA
AGTAAGTTGGCCGCAGTGTTATCACTCATGGTTATGGCAGCACTGCATAATTCTCTTACTGTCATGCCAT
CCGTAAGATGCTTTTCTGTGACTGGTGAGTACTCAACCAAGTCATTCTGAGAATAGTGTATGCGGCGACC
GAGTTGCTCTTGCCCGGCGTCAATACGGGATAATACCGCGCCACATAGCAGAACTTTAAAAGTGCTCATC
ATTGGAAAACGTTCTTCGGGGCGAAAACTCTCAAGGATCTTACCGCTGTTGAGATCCAGTTCGATGTAAC
CCACTCGTGCACCCAACTGATCTTCAGCATCTTTTACTTTCACCAGCGTTTCTGGGTGAGCAAAAACAGG
AAGGCAAAATGCCGCAAAAAAGGGAATAAGGGCGACACGGAAATGTTGAATACTCATACTCTTCCTTTTT
CAATATTATTGAAGCATTTATCAGGGTTATTGTCTCATGAGCGGATACATATTTGAATGTATTTAGAAAA
ATAAACAAATAGGGGTTCCGCGCACATTTCCCCGAAAAGTGCCACCTGGGTCGACATTGATTATTGACTA
GTTATTAATAGTAATCAATTACGGGGTCATTAGTTCATAGCCCATATATGGAGTTCCGCGTTACATAACT
TACGGTAAATGGCCCGCCTGGCTGACCGCCCAACGACCCCCGCCCATTGACGTCAATAATGACGTATGTT
CCCATAGTAACGCCAATAGGGACTTTCCATTGACGTCAATGGGTGGAGTATTTACGGTAAACTGCCCACT
TGGCAGTACATCAAGTGTATCATATGCCAAGTACGCCCCCTATTGACGTCAATGACGGTAAATGGCCCGC
CTGGCATTATGCCCAGTACATGACCTTATGGGACTTTCCTACTTGGCAGTACATCTACGTATTAGTCATC
GCTATTACCATGGTCGAGGTGAGCCCCACGTTCTGCTTCACTCTCCCCATCTCCCCCCCCTCCCCACCCC
CAATTTTGTATTTATTTATTTTTTAATTATTTTGTGCAGCGATGGGGGCGG
